Addgene plasmid #89867: pCINeoFlag ALIX; I318A
Purpose: Expresses full length Flag-tagged ALIX with mutation I318A in mammalian cells; internal ID WISP11-403
Depositing lab: Wesley Sundquist. Depositing organization: University of Utah. Publication: Structure of the Bro1 domain protein BROX and functional analyses of the ALIX Bro1 domain in HIV-1 budding. Zhai Q, Landesman MB, Robinson H, Sundquist WI, Hill CP. PLoS One. 2011;6(12):e27466. doi: 10.1371/journal.pone.0027466. Epub 2011 Dec 5. PubMed 22162750.
Backbone
  Vector backbone: pcINeo
  Backbone manufacturer: Promega
  Total vector size (bp): 8109
  Vector type: Mammalian Expression
  Selectable markers: Neomycin (select with G418)
Growth in bacteria
  Bacterial resistance: Ampicillin, 100 μg/mL
  Growth temperature: 37°C
  Growth strain: DH5alpha
  Copy number: Unknown
Gene/Insert
  Gene/Insert name: ALIX (alt names: AIP1; PDCD6IP; DRIP4)
  Species: H. sapiens (human)
  Insert size (bp): 2607
  Mutation: Mutated isoleucine 318 to alanine
  GenBank ID: 10015
  Entrez Gene: PDCD6IP (a.k.a. AIP1, ALIX, DRIP4, HP95, MCPH29)
  Promoter: CMV
  Tag / fusion protein: Flag (N terminal on backbone)
  Cloning method: Restriction Enzyme; 5′ cloning site Nde1 (not destroyed); 3′ cloning site BamH1 (not destroyed)
  Sequencing primers: 5′ CMV for; 3′ CMV rev
Terms and licenses: Academic/Nonprofit Terms; Industry Terms: Not Available to Industry
How to cite: pCINeoFlag ALIX; I318A was a gift from Wesley Sundquist (Addgene plasmid # 89867 ; http://n2t.net/addgene:89867 ; RRID:Addgene_89867)
