[The description below was written by a language model from this plasmid's Addgene catalogue record and pLannotate feature annotations shown in this document.]
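Description:
pCINeoFlag ALIX; I318A is an 8,109 bp mammalian expression plasmid built on the Promega pCI-neo backbone, modified to supply an N-terminal Flag epitope. It is propagated in E. coli through a high-copy ColE1/pUC-type origin with ampicillin selection (β-lactamase under its own promoter), and it also carries an f1 origin that allows single-stranded DNA production. For mammalian cells, a separate cassette places the neomycin phosphotransferase gene under the SV40 enhancer/early promoter with a synthetic polyadenylation signal, permitting G418 selection of stable transfectants.

The expression unit is driven by the human CMV immediate-early enhancer and promoter, followed by the chimeric β-globin/immunoglobulin heavy chain intron that typically improves transcript processing and expression. A T7 promoter sits just upstream of the coding region and can support in vitro transcription. The annotation detects a short Flag-type tag (scored as a fragment of 3xFLAG, consistent with a single Flag epitope), followed closely by the full-length human ALIX (PDCD6IP/AIP1) open reading frame of about 2.6 kb, cloned between NdeI and BamHI sites. The transcript is terminated by an SV40 polyadenylation signal. The insert carries an isoleucine-to-alanine substitution at residue 318.

ALIX is an ESCRT-associated Bro1 domain protein that binds CHMP4B and can support HIV-1 budding. The associated study analysed the function of the ALIX Bro1 domain in HIV-1 release, so this plasmid serves to express a Flag-detectable point mutant in mammalian cells for comparison with wild-type ALIX. The record does not state the specific effect of I318A.
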