Features (pLannotate 1.2.2; 21 found; start..end, strand, type, name):
    140..517     +  enhancer       CMV enhancer: human cytomegalovirus immediate early enhancer
    518..729     +  promoter       CMV promoter: human cytomegalovirus (CMV) immediate early promoter
    890..1022    +  intron         chimeric intron: chimera between introns from human β-globin and immunoglobulin heavy chain genes
   1067..1085    +  promoter       T7 promoter: promoter for bacteriophage T7 RNA polymerase
   1108..1132    +  CDS            3xFLAG (fragment): three tandem FLAG® epitope tags
   1138..3741    +  CDS            PDCD6IP: PDC6I_HUMAN - Also known as AIP1, ALIX, KIAA1375. Experimental evidence at protein level: Swiss-Prot protein existence level 1. (Microbial infection) Involved in HIV-1 virus budding. Can replace TSG101 it its role of supporting HIV-1 release; this function requires the interaction with CHMP4B. The ESCRT machinery also functions in topologically equivalent membrane fission events, such as enveloped virus budding (HIV-1 and other lentiviruses). From Homo sapiens (Human).
   3745..3763    +  misc_feature   MCS (fragment): pUC18/19 multiple cloning site
   3778..3795    -  promoter       T3 promoter (fragment): promoter for bacteriophage T3 RNA polymerase
   3813..3934    -  polyA_signal   SV40 poly(A) signal: SV40 polyadenylation signal
   3957..4025    -  CDS            large T antigen (fragment): large T antigen from SV40 (simian virus 40)
   4049..4116    +  CDS            lacZα (fragment): LacZα fragment of β-galactosidase; lacZ fragment
   4120..4548    +  rep_origin     f1 ori (sequence partly withheld): f1 bacteriophage origin of replication; arrow indicates direction of (+) strand synthesis
   4576..4627    -  misc_feature   bom (fragment): basis of mobility region from pBR322
   4692..5049    +  promoter       SV40 promoter: SV40 enhancer and early promoter
   5100..5891    +  CDS            neo: KKA2_KLEPN - Also known as kan, nptII. Experimental evidence at protein level: Swiss-Prot protein existence level 1. Resistance to kanamycin, neomycin, paromomycin, ribostamycin, butirosin and gentamicin B. From Klebsiella pneumoniae.
   5958..6006    +  polyA_signal   poly(A) signal: synthetic polyadenylation signal
   6031..6080    -  misc_feature   bom (fragment): basis of mobility region from pBR322
   6182..6217    -  CDS            rop (fragment): Rop protein, which maintains plasmids at low copy number; rop
   6312..6416    +  promoter       AmpR promoter: bla
   6417..7277    +  CDS            AmpR: β-lactamase; bla; confers resistance to ampicillin, carbenicillin, and related antibiotics
   7448..8036    +  rep_origin     ori: high-copy-number ColE1/pMB1/pBR322/pUC origin of replication
>Addgene plasmid #89867 | pCINeoFlag ALIX; I318A | addgene full sequence | sequence record 177469 | Addgene NGS Result
TCAATATTGGCCATTAGCCATATTATTCATTGGTTATATAGCATAAATCAATATTGGCTATTGGCCATTG
CATACGTTGTATCTATATCATAATATGTACATTTATATTGGCTCATGTCCAATATGACCGCCATGTTGGC
ATTGATTATTGACTAGTTATTAATAGTAATCAATTACGGGGTCATTAGTTCATAGCCCATATATGGAGTT
CCGCGTTACATAACTTACGGTAAATGGCCCGCCTGGCTGACCGCCCAACGACCCCCGCCCATTGACGTCA
ATAATGACGTATGTTCCCATAGTAACGCCAATAGGGACTTTCCATTGACGTCAATGGGTGGAGTATTTAC
GGTAAACTGCCCACTTGGCAGTACATCAAGTGTATCATATCCCAAGTCCGCCCCCTATTGACGTCAATGA
CGGTAAATGGCCCGCCTGGCATTATGCCCAGTACATGACCTTACGGGACTTTCCTACTTGGCAGTACATC
TACGTATTAGTCATCGCTATTACCATGGTGATGCGGTTTTGGCAGTACACCAATGGGCGTGGATAGCGGT
TTGACTCACGGGGATTTCCAAGTCTCCACCCCATTGACGTCAATGGGAGTTTGTTTTGGCACCAAAATCA
ACGGGACTTTCCAAAATGTCGTAACAACTGCGATCGCCCGCCCCGTTGACGCAAATGGGCGGTAGGCGTG
TACGGTGGGAGGTCTATATAAGCAGAGCTCGTTTAGTGAACCGTCAGATCACTAGAAGCTTTATTGCGGT
AGTTTATCACAGTTAAATTGCTAACGCAGTCAGTGCTTCTGACACAACAGTCTCGAACTTAAGCTGCAGT
GACTCTCTTAAGGTAGCCTTGCAGAAGTTGGTCGTGAGGCACTGGGCAGGTAAGTATCAAGGTTACAAGA
CAGGTTTAAGGAGACCAATAGAAACTGGGCTTGTCGAGACAGAGAAGACTCTTGCGTTTCTGATAGGCAC
CTATTGGTCTTACTGACATCCACTTTGCCTTTCTCTCCACAGGTGTCCACTCCCAGTTCAATTACAGCTC
TTAAGGCTAGAGTACTTAATACGACTCACTATAGGCTAGCCTCGAGAATTCGCCATGGATTACAAGGATG
ACGACGATAAGGGCCATATGGCGACATTCATCTCGGTGCAGCTGAAAAAGACCTCAGAGGTGGACCTGGC
CAAGCCGCTGGTGAAGTTCATCCAGCAGACTTACCCAAGCGGCGGGGAAGAGCAGGCCCAGTACTGCCGC
GCGGCGGAGGAGCTCAGCAAGCTGCGCCGCGCCGCAGTCGGTCGTCCGCTGGACAAGCACGAGGGCGCGC
TCGAGACGCTCCTGAGATATTATGATCAGATTTGTTCTATTGAACCCAAATTCCCATTTTCTGAAAATCA
GATCTGCTTGACATTTACCTGGAAGGATGCTTTCGATAAAGGTTCACTTTTTGGAGGCTCTGTAAAACTG
GCTCTTGCAAGCTTAGGATATGAAAAGAGCTGTGTGTTGTTCAATTGTGCAGCCTTAGCTAGCCAAATTG
CAGCAGAACAGAACTTAGACAACGATGAAGGATTGAAAATCGCTGCTAAACATTACCAGTTTGCTAGTGG
TGCCTTTTTACATATTAAAGAGACGGTTTTATCTGCCTTAAGTCGAGAGCCGACCGTGGACATATCTCCA
GATACTGTTGGGACCCTCAGTCTTATTATGCTGGCACAGGCTCAAGAAGTATTTTTTTTAAAAGCCACAA
GAGATAAAATGAAAGATGCCATCATAGCTAAATTGGCTAATCAGGCTGCAGATTATTTTGGTGATGCTTT
CAAACAGTGTCAATACAAAGATACTCTCCCCAAGGAGGTGTTCCCTGTCTTGGCTGCAAAGCACTGTATC
ATGCAGGCCAATGCTGAGTACCATCAGTCTATCCTGGCAAAACAGCAGAAGAAATTTGGAGAAGAAATTG
CAAGGTTACAGCATGCAGCAGAACTGATTAAAACAGTGGCATCTCGCTATGATGAATATGTTAATGTGAA
GGATTTTTCTGACAAAATCAATCGTGCCCTTGCTGCAGCAAAGAAGGATAATGACTTCGCTTATCATGAT
CGAGTTCCAGACCTTAAAGATCTAGATCCTATTGGCAAAGCCACACTTGTGAAATCTACCCCGGTCAATG
TACCCATCAGTCAGAAATTTACTGATCTGTTTGAGAAGATGGTTCCCGTGTCAGTACAGCAGTCTTTGGC
TGCCTATAATCAGAGGAAAGCCGATTTGGTTAACAGATCAATTGCTCAGATGAGAGAAGCCACCACTTTG
GCAAATGGGGTGCTAGCTTCCCTTAATCTTCCAGCAGCAATTGAAGATGTGTCTGGAGACACTGTACCTC
AGTCTATATTGACTAAATCCAGATCTGTGATTGAACAGGGAGGCATCCAGACTGTTGATCAGTTGATTAA
AGAACTGCCTGAATTACTGCAACGAAATAGAGAAATCCTAGATGAGTCATTAAGGTTGTTGGATGAAGAA
GAAGCAACCGATAATGATTTAAGAGCAAAATTTAAGGAACGTTGGCAAAGGACACCATCCAATGAACTGT
ATAAGCCTTTAAGAGCAGAGGGAACCAACTTCAGAACAGTTTTAGATAAAGCTGTGCAGGCAGATGGACA
AGTGAAAGAATGTTACCAGTCTCATCGTGACACCATCGTGCTTTTGTGTAAGCCAGAGCCTGAGCTGAAT
GCTGCCATCCCTTCTGCTAATCCAGCAAAGACCATGCAGGGCAGTGAGGTTGTAAATGTCTTAAAATCCT
TATTGTCAAATCTTGATGAAGTAAAGAAGGAAAGAGAGGGTCTGGAGAATGACTTGAAATCTGTGAATTT
TGACATGACAAGCAAGTTTTTGACAGCCCTGGCTCAAGATGGTGTGATAAATGAAGAAGCTCTTTCTGTT
ACTGAACTAGATCGAGTCTATGGAGGTCTTACAACTAAAGTCCAAGAATCTCTAAAGAAACAGGAGGGAC
TTCTTAAAAATATTCAGGTCTCACATCAGGAATTTTCAAAAATGAAACAATCTAATAATGAAGCTAACTT
AAGAGAAGAAGTTTTGAAGAATTTAGCTACTGCGTATGACAACTTTGTTGAACTTGTAGCTAATTTGAAG
GAAGGCACAAAGTTTTACAATGAGTTGACTGAAATCCTGGTCAGGTTCCAGAACAAATGCAGTGATATAG
TTTTTGCACGGAAGACAGAAAGAGATGAACTCTTAAAGGACTTGCAACAAAGCATTGCCAGAGAACCTAG
TGCTCCTTCAATTCCTACACCTGCGTATCAGTCCTCACCAGCAGGAGGACATGCACCAACTCCTCCAACT
CCAGCGCCAAGAACCATGCCGCCTACTAAGCCCCAGCCCCCAGCCAGGCCTCCACCACCTGTGCTTCCAG
CAAATCGAGCTCCTTCTGCTACTGCTCCATCTCCAGTGGGGGCTGGGACTGCTGCGCCAGCTCCATCACA
AACGCCTGGCTCAGCTCCTCCTCCACAGGCGCAGGGACCACCCTATCCCACCTATCCAGGATATCCTGGG
TATTGCCAAATGCCCATGCCCATGGGCTATAATCCTTATGCGTATGGCCAGTATAATATGCCATATCCAC
CAGTGTATCACCAGAGTCCTGGACAGGCTCCATACCCGGGACCCCAGCAGCCTTCATACCCCTTCCCTCA
GCCCCCACAGCAGTCTTACTATCCACAGCAGTAAGGATCCTCTAGAGTCGACCCGGGCGGCCGCTTCCCT
TTAGTGAGGGTTAATGCTTCGAGCAGACATGATAAGATACATTGATGAGTTTGGACAAACCACAACTAGA
ATGCAGTGAAAAAAATGCTTTATTTGTGAAATTTGTGATGCTATTGCTTTATTTGTAACCATTATAAGCT
GCAATAAACAAGTTAACAACAACAATTGCATTCATTTTATGTTTCAGGTTCAGGGGGAGATGTGGGAGGT
TTTTTAAAGCAAGTAAAACCTCTACAAATGTGGTAAAATCCGATAAGGATCGATCCGGGCTGGCGTAATA
GCGAAGAGGCCCGCACCGATCGCCCTTCCCAACAGTTGCGCAGCCTGAATGGCGAATGG
[124 nt withheld, positions 4120-4243]
C
[91 nt withheld, positions 4245-4335]
A
[49 nt withheld, positions 4337-4385]
CCTTTGACGTTGGAGTCCACGTTCTTT
[37 nt withheld, positions 4413-4449]
ACCCTATCTCGGTCTATTCTTTTGATTTATAAGGGATTTTGCCGATTTCGGCCTATTGGTTAAAAAATGA
GCTGATTTAACAAAAATTTAACGCGAATTTTAACAAAATATTAACGCTTACAATTTCCTGATGCGGTATT
TTCTCCTTACGCATCTGTGCGGTATTTCACACCGCATACGCGGATCTGCGCAGCACCATGGCCTGAAATA
ACCTCTGAAAGAGGAACTTGGTTAGGTACCTTCTGAGGCGGAAAGAACCAGCTGTGGAATGTGTGTCAGT
TAGGGTGTGGAAAGTCCCCAGGCTCCCCAGCAGGCAGAAGTATGCAAAGCATGCATCTCAATTAGTCAGC
AACCAGGTGTGGAAAGTCCCCAGGCTCCCCAGCAGGCAGAAGTATGCAAAGCATGCATCTCAATTAGTCA
GCAACCATAGTCCCGCCCCTAACTCCGCCCATCCCGCCCCTAACTCCGCCCAGTTCCGCCCATTCTCCGC
CCCATGGCTGACTAATTTTTTTTATTTATGCAGAGGCCGAGGCCGCCTCGGCCTCTGAGCTATTCCAGAA
GTAGTGAGGAGGCTTTTTTGGAGGCCTAGGCTTTTGCAAAAAGCTTGATTCTTCTGACACAACAGTCTCG
AACTTAAGGCTAGAGCCACCATGATTGAACAAGATGGATTGCACGCAGGTTCTCCGGCCGCTTGGGTGGA
GAGGCTATTCGGCTATGACTGGGCACAACAGACAATCGGCTGCTCTGATGCCGCCGTGTTCCGGCTGTCA
GCGCAGGGGCGCCCGGTTCTTTTTGTCAAGACCGACCTGTCCGGTGCCCTGAATGAACTGCAGGACGAGG
CAGCGCGGCTATCGTGGCTGGCCACGACGGGCGTTCCTTGCGCAGCTGTGCTCGACGTTGTCACTGAAGC
GGGAAGGGACTGGCTGCTATTGGGCGAAGTGCCGGGGCAGGATCTCCTGTCATCTCACCTTGCTCCTGCC
GAGAAAGTATCCATCATGGCTGATGCAATGCGGCGGCTGCATACGCTTGATCCGGCTACCTGCCCATTCG
ACCACCAAGCGAAACATCGCATCGAGCGAGCACGTACTCGGATGGAAGCCGGTCTTGTCGATCAGGATGA
TCTGGACGAAGAGCATCAGGGGCTCGCGCCAGCCGAACTGTTCGCCAGGCTCAAGGCGCGCATGCCCGAC
GGCGAGGATCTCGTCGTGACCCATGGCGATGCCTGCTTGCCGAATATCATGGTGGAAAATGGCCGCTTTT
CTGGATTCATCGACTGTGGCCGGCTGGGTGTGGCGGACCGCTATCAGGACATAGCGTTGGCTACCCGTGA
TATTGCTGAAGAGCTTGGCGGCGAATGGGCTGACCGCTTCCTCGTGCTTTACGGTATCGCCGCTCCCGAT
TCGCAGCGCATCGCCTTCTATCGCCTTCTTGACGAGTTCTTCTGAGCGGGACTCTGGGGTTCGAAATGAC
CGACCAAGCGACGCCCAACCTGCCATCACGATGGCCGCAATAAAATATCTTTATTTTCATTACATCTGTG
TGTTGGTTTTTTGTGTGAATCGATAGCGATAAGGATACGCGTATGGTGCACTCTCAGTACAATCTGCTCT
GATGCCGCATAGTTAAGCCAGCCCCGACACCCGCCAACACCCGCTGACGCGCCCTGACGGGCTTGTCTGC
TCCCGGCATCCGCTTACAGACAAGCTGTGACCGTCTCCGGGAGCTGCATGTGTCAGAGGTTTTCACCGTC
ATCACCGAAACGCGCGAGACGAAAGGGCCTCGTGATACGCCTATTTTTATAGGTTAATGTCATGATAATA
ATGGTTTCTTAGACGTCAGGTGGCACTTTTCGGGGAAATGTGCGCGGAACCCCTATTTGTTTATTTTTCT
AAATACATTCAAATATGTATCCGCTCATGAGACAATAACCCTGATAAATGCTTCAATAATATTGAAAAAG
GAAGAGTATGAGTATTCAACATTTCCGTGTCGCCCTTATTCCCTTTTTTGCGGCATTTTGCCTTCCTGTT
TTTGCTCACCCAGAAACGCTGGTGAAAGTAAAAGATGCTGAAGATCAGTTGGGTGCACGAGTGGGTTACA
TCGAACTGGATCTCAACAGCGGTAAGATCCTTGAGAGTTTTCGCCCCGAAGAACGTTTTCCAATGATGAG
CACTTTTAAAGTTCTGCTATGTGGCGCGGTATTATCCCGTATTGACGCCGGGCAAGAGCAACTCGGTCGC
CGCATACACTATTCTCAGAATGACTTGGTTGAGTACTCACCAGTCACAGAAAAGCATCTTACGGATGGCA
TGACAGTAAGAGAATTATGCAGTGCTGCCATAACCATGAGTGATAACACTGCGGCCAACTTACTTCTGAC
AACGATCGGAGGACCGAAGGAGCTAACCGCTTTTTTGCACAACATGGGGGATCATGTAACTCGCCTTGAT
CGTTGGGAACCGGAGCTGAATGAAGCCATACCAAACGACGAGCGTGACACCACGATGCCTGTAGCAATGG
CAACAACGTTGCGCAAACTATTAACTGGCGAACTACTTACTCTAGCTTCCCGGCAACAATTAATAGACTG
GATGGAGGCGGATAAAGTTGCAGGACCACTTCTGCGCTCGGCCCTTCCGGCTGGCTGGTTTATTGCTGAT
AAATCTGGAGCCGGTGAGCGTGGGTCTCGCGGTATCATTGCAGCACTGGGGCCAGATGGTAAGCCCTCCC
GTATCGTAGTTATCTACACGACGGGGAGTCAGGCAACTATGGATGAACGAAATAGACAGATCGCTGAGAT
AGGTGCCTCACTGATTAAGCATTGGTAACTGTCAGACCAAGTTTACTCATATATACTTTAGATTGATTTA
AAACTTCATTTTTAATTTAAAAGGATCTAGGTGAAGATCCTTTTTGATAATCTCATGACCAAAATCCCTT
AACGTGAGTTTTCGTTCCACTGAGCGTCAGACCCCGTAGAAAAGATCAAAGGATCTTCTTGAGATCCTTT
TTTTCTGCGCGTAATCTGCTGCTTGCAAACAAAAAAACCACCGCTACCAGCGGTGGTTTGTTTGTCGGAT
CAAGAGCTACCAACTCTTTTTCCGAAGGTAACTGGCTTCAGCAGAGCGCAGATACCAAATACTGTTCTTC
TAGTGTAGCCGTAGTTAGGCCACCACTTCAAGAACTCTGTAGCACCGCCTACATACCTCGCTCTGCTAAT
CCTGTTACCAGTGGCTGCTGCCAGTGGCGATAAGTCGTGTCTTACCGGGTTGGACTCAAGACGATAGTTA
CCGGATAAGGCGCAGCGGTCGGGCTGAACGGGGGGTTCGTGCACACAGCCCAGCTTGGAGCGAACGACCT
ACACCGAACTGAGATACCTACAGCGTGAGCTATGAGAAAGCGCCACGCTTCCCGAAGGGAGAAAGGCGGA
CAGGTATCCGGTAAGCGGCAGGGTCGGAACAGGAGAGCGCACGAGGGAGCTTCCAGGGGGAAACGCCTGG
TATCTTTATAGTCCTGTCGGGTTTCGCCACCTCTGACTTGAGCGTCGATTTTTGTGATGCTCGTCAGGGG
GGCGGAGCCTATGGAAAAACGCCAGCAACGCGGCCTTTTTACGGTTCCTGGCCTTTTGCTGGCCTTTTGC
TCACATGGCTCGACAGATCT
